>Addgene plasmid #43311 | II-CCTA | depositor partial sequence | sequence record 58576 | II-CCTA sequence 426 bps
CGTCTCGCTTAACCCCAGAGCAGGTCGTGGCGATCGCAAGCCACGACGGAGGAAAGCAAGCCTTGGAAAC
AGTACAGAGGCTGTTGCCTGTGCTGTGCCAAGCGCACGGACTCACCCCAGAGCAGGTCGTGGCGATCGCA
AGCCACGACGGAGGAAAGCAAGCCTTGGAAACAGTACAGAGGCTGTTGCCTGTGCTGTGCCAAGCGCACG
GCCTCACCCCAGAGCAGGTCGTGGCCATTGCCTCGAATGGAGGGGGCAAACAGGCGTTGGAAACCGTACA
ACGATTGCTGCCGGTGCTGTGCCAAGCGCACGGATTAACCCCAGAGCAGGTCGTGGCAATCGCCTCCAAC
ATTGGCGGGAAACAGGCACTCGAGACTGTCCAGCGCCTGCTTCCCGTGCTGTGCCAAGCGCACGGGCTCA
GAGACG
