>Addgene plasmid #43311 | II-CCTA | addgene partial sequence | sequence record 61890 | M13-F20 5'-TGTAAAACGACGGCCAGT-3'
GAATTGGGCCCTCTAGATGCATGCTCGAGCGGCCGCCAGTGTGATGGATATCTGCAGAATTCGCCCTTGC
CGTCCTAGCGCGTCTCGCTTAACCCCAGAGCAGGTCGTGGCGATCGCAAGCCACGACGGAGGAAAGCAAG
CCTTGGAAACAGTACAGAGGCTGTTGCCTGTGCTGTGCCAAGCGCACGGACTCACCCCAGAGCAGGTCGT
GGCGATCGCAAGCCACGACGGAGGAAAGCAAGCCTTGGAAACAGTACAGAGGCTGTTGCCTGTGCTGTGC
CAAGCGCACGGCCTCACCCCAGAGCAGGTCGTGGCCATTGCCTCGAATGGAGGGGGCAAACAGGCGTTGG
AAACCGTACAACGATTGCTGCCGGTGCTGTGCCAAGCGCACGGATTAACCCCAGAGCAGGTCGTGGCAAT
CGCCTCCAACATTGGCGGGAAACAGGCACTCGAGACTGTCCAGCGCCTGCTTCCCGTGCTGTGCCAAGCG
CACGGGCTCAGAGACGTGGGCACAGGAAAGAAGGGCGAATTCCAGCACACTGGCGGCCGTTACTAGTGGA
TCCGAGCTCGGTACCAAGCTTGATGCATAGCTTGAGTATTCTATAGTGTCACCTAAATAGCTTGGCGTAA
TCATGGTCATAGCTGTTTCCTGTGTGAAATTGTTATCCGCTCACAATTCCACACAACATACGAGCCGGAA
GCATAAAGTGTAAAGCCTGGGGTGCCTAATGAGTGAGCTAACTCACATTAATTGCGTTGCGCTCACTGCC
CGCTTTCCAGTCGGGAAACCTGTCGTGCCAGCTGCATTAATGAATCGGCCAACGCGCGGGGAGAGGCGGT
TTGCGTATTGGGCGCTCTTCCGCTTCCTCGCTCACTGACTC
