[The description below was written by a language model from this plasmid's Addgene catalogue record.]
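Description:
II-CCTA is a bacterial cloning plasmid built on the commercial pCRII-TOPO backbone (about 4 kb without insert), carrying a 426 bp synthetic insert introduced by TOPO cloning. It is a high-copy plasmid maintained in E. coli, and it carries both ampicillin and kanamycin resistance markers, as is standard for this backbone. The insert sits in the TOPO cloning site, where it can be read with T7 and M13 reverse sequencing primers. The vector is for propagation and storage of a DNA fragment only. The record lists no promoter intended to drive the insert in mammalian cells, no tags and no reporters.

The record describes the insert only by its name and as synthetic, without giving its composition. The associated publication reports a TALEN genome-editing system for generating human stem cell-based disease models, which suggests that the plasmid is one member of a library of pre-assembled TAL effector repeat modules. On that reading, "CCTA" would denote the four DNA bases recognised by a tetramer of repeats, a size broadly consistent with four repeats of roughly 100 bp each, and "II" would denote the position of that block in the ordered assembly of a full repeat array. This interpretation is inferred from the name, insert size and publication context rather than stated in the catalogue fields. If it is correct, the plasmid would be a source of a repeat block to be excised or amplified and joined with other position-specific modules into a TALEN expression backbone, not a construct used directly in cells. No feature table was supplied, so the details of the flanking assembly sites cannot be described.
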