Addgene plasmid #43311: II-CCTA
Depositing lab: Chad Cowan & Kiran Musunuru. Depositing organization: Harvard University. Publication: A TALEN Genome-Editing System for Generating Human Stem Cell-Based Disease Models. Ding Q, Lee YK, Schaefer EA, Peters DT, Veres A, Kim K, Kuperwasser N, Motola DL, Meissner TB, Hendriks WT, Trevisan M, Gupta RM, Moisan A, Banks E, Friesen M, Schinzel RT, Xia F, Tang A, Xia Y, Figueroa E, Wann A, Ahfeldt T, Daheron L, Zhang F, Rubin LL, Peng LF, Chung RT, Musunuru K, Cowan CA. Cell Stem Cell. 2012 Dec 12. pii: S1934-5909(12)00645-5. doi: 10.1016/j.stem.2012.11.011. PubMed 23246482.
Backbone
  Vector backbone: pCRII-TOPO
  Backbone manufacturer: Invitrogen
  Backbone size w/o insert (bp): 3973
  Vector type: Bacterial Cloning
Growth in bacteria
  Bacterial resistance: Ampicillin and Kanamycin, 100 & 50 μg/mL
  Growth temperature: 37°C
  Growth strain: Top10
  Copy number: High Copy
Gene/Insert
  Gene/Insert name: II-CCTA
  Species: Synthetic
  Insert size (bp): 426
  Cloning method: TOPO Cloning
  Sequencing primers: 5′ T7; 3′ M13-rev
Terms and licenses: Academic/Nonprofit Terms; Industry Terms: Not Available to Industry
How to cite: II-CCTA was a gift from Chad Cowan & Kiran Musunuru (Addgene plasmid # 43311 ; http://n2t.net/addgene:43311 ; RRID:Addgene_43311)
